Addgene plasmid #110612: pBTK563
Purpose: BTK assembled broad-host-range plasmid encoding NanoLuc luciferase protein driven by CP25 promoter
Depositing lab: Jeffrey Barrick. Depositing organization: University of Texas at Austin. Publication: Genetic Engineering of Bee Gut Microbiome Bacteria with a Toolkit for Modular Assembly of Broad-Host-Range Plasmids. Leonard SP, Perutka J, Powell JE, Geng P, Richhart DD, Byrom M, Kar S, Davies BW, Ellington AD, Moran NA, Barrick JE. ACS Synth Biol. 2018 May 18;7(5):1279-1290. doi: 10.1021/acssynbio.7b00399. Epub 2018 Apr 13. PubMed 29608282.
Backbone
  Vector backbone: RSF1010
  Vector type: Bacterial Expression
Growth in bacteria
  Bacterial resistance: Spectinomycin, 50 μg/mL
  Growth temperature: 37°C
  Growth strain: DH5alpha
  Copy number: Low Copy
Gene/Insert
  Gene/Insert name: Nanoluc
  Species: Synthetic
  Cloning method: Restriction Enzyme; 5′ cloning site unknown (unknown if destroyed); 3′ cloning site unknown (unknown if destroyed)
Terms and licenses: Academic/Nonprofit Terms; Industry Terms: Not Available to Industry
How to cite: pBTK563 was a gift from Jeffrey Barrick (Addgene plasmid # 110612 ; http://n2t.net/addgene:110612 ; RRID:Addgene_110612)
