[The description below was written by a language model from this plasmid's Addgene catalogue record and pLannotate feature annotations shown in this document.]
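Description:
pBTK563 is a low-copy, broad-host-range bacterial expression plasmid built on the RSF1010 replicon and assembled with the Bee Microbiome Toolkit (BTK), a modular assembly system for making plasmids that function in diverse bacteria, including bee gut microbiome species. Replication depends on the RSF1010 oriV together with the plasmid-encoded RepA, RepB and RepC proteins, an arrangement that makes the replicon largely independent of host initiation factors and accounts for its wide host range. An R1162-like antisense RNA that contributes to regulating the replication genes is also annotated. The backbone keeps the RSF1010 mobilization region (oriT plus mobA/repB, mobB and mobC), so the plasmid can be transferred by conjugation when a helper supplies the mating machinery, though it is not self-transmissible. Selection is by spectinomycin through the aadA adenylyltransferase, which also confers streptomycin resistance. Short fragments of a gentamicin acetyltransferase gene and a class 1 integron Pc promoter lie just upstream of aadA and appear to be remnants of the integron cassette from which the marker was taken.

The payload is NanoLuc, a small, bright synthetic luciferase, annotated here as a human codon-optimized coding sequence. According to the catalogue entry it is driven by the CP25 promoter. That promoter is not picked up in either feature table, nor are a ribosome binding site or terminator, so their details cannot be confirmed from the annotations. The two sequence records (depositor and sequencing result) are the same length and show the same parts, differing only in the start coordinate and in how the mobA/repB region is labelled. The plasmid serves as a luminescent reporter for testing gene expression and tracking engineered cells in non-model bacteria.
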