Features (pLannotate 1.2.2; 11 found; start..end, strand, type, name):
     27..878     -  CDS            RSF1010 RepC: replication protein C of the broad-host-range plasmid RSF1010 (Scholz et al., 1989); repC
    865..1704    -  CDS            RSF1010 RepA: replication protein A of the broad-host-range plasmid RSF1010 (Scholz et al., 1989); repA
   1696..1770    -  ncRNA          Plasmid R1162: Accession: RF00043 - R1162-like plasmid antisense RNA
   2218..4344    -  CDS            mobA: MOBA2_ECOLX - Also known as repB. Experimental evidence at protein level: Swiss-Prot protein existence level 1. Part of the relaxosome complex that is responsible for plasmid transfer during conjugation. Locally unwinds DNA and catalyzes the cleavage of one of the DNA strands at oriT. The cleaved strand is then transferred through the dedicated type IV secretion apparatus. MobA remains covalently linked at the 5' end of the strand, and once in the recipient cell, it probably catalyzes the rejoining of the two ends of the strand, re-forming the circular plasmid DNA. The primase activity of MobA
   4425..4512    -  oriT           RSF1010 oriT: origin of transfer of the broad-host-range plasmid RSF1010 (Scholz et al., 1989)
   4543..4824    +  CDS            mobC: MOBC_ECOLX - Protein predicted: Swiss-Prot protein existence level 4. This protein is essential to promote the specific transfer of the plasmid in the presence of conjugative plasmids. From Escherichia coli.
   4854..5248    +  rep_origin     RSF1010 oriV: replication origin of the broad-host-range plasmid RSF1010; requires the RSF1010 RepA/B/C proteins for replication (Scholz et al., 1989)
   5970..6485    +  CDS            Nluc: NanoLuc® luciferase human codon-optimized
   6646..7434    -  CDS            aadA: S3AD_ECOLX - Experimental evidence at protein level: Swiss-Prot protein existence level 1. Mediates bacterial resistance to the antibiotics streptomycin and spectinomycin. From Escherichia coli.
   7441..7497    -  CDS            GmR (fragment): gentamycin acetyltransferase; aacC1; confers resistance to gentamycin
   7673..7696    -  promoter       Pc promoter (fragment): intI1 (promoter lies within the coding sequence); class 1 integron promoter
>Addgene plasmid #110612 | pBTK563 | depositor full sequence | sequence record 208073 | pBTK563 sequence 7787 bps
TCATGACCAAAATCCCTTAACGTGAGTCAGCCTGCCGCCTTGGGCCGGGTGATGTCGTACTTGCCCGCCG
CGAACTCGGTTACCGTCCAGCCCAGCGCGACCAGCTCCGGCAACGCCTCGCGCACCCGCTTGCGGCGCTT
GCGCATGGTCGAACCACTGGCCTCTGACGGCCAGACATAGCCGCACAAGGTATCTATGGAAGCCTTGCCG
GTTTTGCCGGGGTCGATCCAGCCACACAGCCGCTGGTGCAGCAGGCGGGCGGTTTCGCTGTCCAGCGCCC
GCACCTCGTCCATGCTGATGCGCACATGCTGGCCGCCACCCATGACGGCCTGCGCGATCAAGGGGTTCAG
GGCCACGTACAGGCGCCCGTCCGCCTCGTCGCTGGCGTACTCCGACAGCAGCCGAAACCCCTGCCGCTTG
CGGCCATTCTGGGCGATGATGGATACCTTCCAAAGGCGCTCGATGCAGTCCTGTATGTGCTTGAGCGCCC
CACCACTATCGACCTCTGCCCCGATTTCCTTTGCCAGCGCCCGATAGCTACCTTTGACCACATGGCATTC
AGCGGTGACGGCCTCCCACTTGGGTTCCAGGAACAGCCGGAGCTGCCGTCCGCCTTCGGTCTTGGGTTCC
GGGCCAAGCACTAGGCCATTAGGCCCAGCCATGGCCACCAGCCCTTGCAGGATGCGCAGATCATCAGCGC
CCAGCGGCTCCGGGCCGCTGAACTCGATCCGCTTGCCGTCGCCGTAGTCATACGTCACGTCCAGCTTGCT
GCGCTTGCGCTCGCCCCGCTTGAGGGCACGGAACAGGCCGGGGGCCAGACAGTGCGCCGGGTCGTGCCGG
ACGTGGCTGAGGCTGTGCTTGTTCTTAGGCTTCACCACGGGGCACCCCCTTGCTCTTGCGCTGCCTCTCC
AGCACGGCGGGCTTGAGCACCCCGCCGTCATGCCGCCTGAACCACCGATCAGCGAACGGTGCGCCATAGT
TGGCCTTGCTCACACCGAAGCGGACGAAGAACCGGCGCTGGTCGTCGTCCACACCCCATTCCTCGGCCTC
GGCGCTGGTCATGCTCGACAGGTAGGACTGCCAGCGGATGTTATCGACCAGTACCGAGCTGCCCCGGCTG
GCCTGCTGCTGGTCGCCTGCGCCCATCATGGCCGCGCCCTTGCTGGCATGGTGCAGGAACACGATAGAGC
ACCCGGTATCGGCGGCGATGGCCTCCATGCGACCGATGACCTGGGCCATGGGGCCGCTGGCGTTTTCTTC
CTCGATGTGGAACCGGCGCAGCGTGTCCAGCACCATCAGGCGGCGGCCCTCGGCGGCGCGCTTGAGGCCG
TCGAACCACTCCGGGGCCATGATGTTGGGCAGGCTGCCGATCAGCGGCTGGATCAGCAGGCCGTCAGCCA
CGGCTTGCCGTTCCTCGGCGCTGAGGTGCGCCCCAAGGGCGTGCAGGCGGTGATGAATGGCGGTGGGCGG
GTCTTCGGCGGGCAGGTAGATCACCGGGCCGGTGGGCAGTTCGCCCACCTCCAGCAGATCCGGCCCGCCT
GCAATCTGTGCGGCCAGTTGCAGGGCCAGCATGGATTTACCGGCACCACCGGGCGACACCAGCGCCCCGA
CCGTACCGGCCACCATGTTGGGCAAAACGTAGTCCAGCGGTGGCGGCGCTGCTGCGAACGCCTCCAGAAT
ATTGATAGGCTTATGGGTAGCCATTGATTGCCTCCTTTGCAGGCAGTTGGTGGTTAGGCGCTGGCGGGGT
CACTACCCCCGCCCTGCGCCGCTCTGAGTTCTTCCAGGCACTCGCGCAGCGCCTCGTATTCGTCGTCGGT
CAGCCAGAACTTGCGCTGACGCATCCCTTTGGCCTTCATGCGCTCGGCATATCGCGCTTGGCGTACAGCG
TCAGGGCTGGCCAGCAGGTCGCCGGTCTGCTTGTCCTTTTGGTCTTTCATATCAGTCACCGAGAAACTTG
CCGGGGCCGAAAGGCTTGTCTTCGCGGAACAAGGACAAGGTGCAGCCGTCAAGGTTAAGGCTGGCCATAT
CAGCGACTGAAAAGCGGCCAGCCTCGGCCTTGTTTGACGTATAACCAAAGCCACCGGGCAACCAATAGCC
CTTGTCACTTTTGATCAGGTAGACCGACCCTGAAGCGCTTTTTTCGTATTCCATAAAACCCCCTTCTGTG
CGTGAGTACTCATAGTATAACAGGCGTGAGTACCAACGCAAGCACTACATGCTGAAATCTGGCCCGCCCC
TGTCCATGCCTCGCTGGCGGGGTGCCGGTGCCCGTGCCAGCTCGGCCCGCGCAAGCTGGACGCTGGGCAG
ACCCATGACCTTGCTGACGGTGCGCTCGATGTAATCCGCTTCGTGGCCGGGCTTGCGCTCTGCCAGCGCT
GGGCTGGCCTCGGCCATGGCCTTGCCGATTTCCTCGGCACTGCGGCCCCGGCTGGCCAGCTTCTGCGCGG
CGATAAAGTCGCACTTGCTGAGGTCATGACCGAAGCGCTTGACCAGCCCGGCCATCTCGCTGCGGTACTC
GTCCAGCGCCGTGCGCCGGTGGCGGCTAAGCTGCCGCTCGGGCAGTTCGAGGCTGGCCAGCCTGCGGGCC
TTCTCCTGCTGCCGCTGGGCCTGCTCGATCTGCTGGCCAGCCTGCTGCACCAGCGCCGGGCCAGCGGTGG
CGGTCTTGCCCTTGGATTCACGCAGCAGCACCCACGGCTGATAACCGGCGCGGGTGGTGTGCTTGTCCTT
GCGGTTGGTGAAGCCCGCCAAGCGGCCATAGTGGCGGCTGTCGGCGCTGGCCGGGTCGGCGTCGTACTCG
CTGGCCAGCGTCCGGGCAATCTGCCCCCGAAGTTCACCGCCTGCGGCGTCGGCCACCTTGACCCATGCCT
GATAGTTCTTCGGGCTGGTTTCCACTACCAGGGCAGGCTCCCGGCCCTCGGCTTTCATGTCATCCAGGTC
AAACTCGCTGAGGTCGTCCACCAGCACCAGACCATGCCGCTCCTGCTCGGCGGGCCTGATATACACGTCA
TTGCCCTGGGCATTCATCCGCTTGAGCCATGGCGTGTTCTGGAGCACTTCGGCGGCTGACCATTCCCGGT
TCATCATCTGGCCGGTGGGTGCGTCCCTGACGCCGATATCGAAGCGCTCACAGCCCATGGCCTTGAGCTG
TCGGCCTATGGCCTGCAAAGTCCTGTCGTTCTTCATCGGGCCACCAAGCGCAGCCAGATCGAGCCGTCCT
CGGTTGTCAGTGGCGTCAGGTCGAGCAAGAGCAACGATGCGATCAGCAGCACCACCGTAGGCATCATGGA
AGCCAGCATCACGGTTAGCCATAGCTTCCAGTGCCACCCCCGCGACGCGCTCCGGGCGCTCTGCGCGGCG
CTGCTCACCTCGGCGGCTACCTCCCGCAACTCTTTGGCCAGCTCCACCCATGCCGCCCCTGTCTGGCGCT
GGGCTTTCAGCCACTCCGCCGCCTGCGCCTCGCTGGCCTGCTTGGTCTGGCTCATGACCTGCCGGGCTTC
GTCGGCCAGTGTCGCCATGCTCTGGGCCAGCGGTTCGATCTGCTCCGCTAACTCGTTGATGCCTCTGGAT
TTCTTCACTCTGTCGATTGCGTTCATGGTCTATTGCCTCCCGGTATTCCTGTAAGTCGATGATCTGGGCG
TTGGCGGTGTCGATGTTCAGGGCCACGTCTGCCCGGTCGGTGCGGATGCCCCGGCCTTCCATCTCCACCA
CGTTCGGCCCCAGGTGAACACCGGGCAGGCGCTCGATGCCCTGCGCCTCAAGTGTTCTGTGGTCAATGCG
GGCGTCGTGGCCAGCCCGCTCTAATGCCCGGTTGGCATGGTCGGCCCATGCCTCGCGGGTCTGCTCAAGC
CATGCCTTGGGCTTGAGCGCTTCGGTCTTCTGTGCCCCGCCCTTCTCCGGGGTCTTGCCGTTGTACCGCT
TGAACCACTGAGCGGCGGGCCGCTCGATGCCGTCATTGATCCGCTCGGAGATCATCAGGTGGCAGTGCGG
GTTCTCGCCGCCACCGGCATGGATGGCCAGCGTATACGGCAGGCGCTCGGCACCGGTCAGGTGCTGGGCG
AACTCGGACGCCAGCGCCTTCTGCTGGTCGAGGGTCAGCTCGACCGGCAGGGCAAATTCGACCTCCTTGA
ACAGCCGCCCATTGGCGCGTTCATACAGGTCGGCAGCATCCCAGTAGTCGGCGGGCCGCTCGACGAACTC
CGGCATGTGCCCGGATTCGGCGTGCAAGACTTCATCCATGTCGCGGGCATACTTGCCTTCGCGCTGGATG
TAGTCGGCCTTGGCCCTGGCCGATTGGCCGCCCGACCTGCTGCCGGTTTTCGCCGTAAGGTGATAAATCG
CCATGCTGCCTCGCTGTTGCTTTTGCTTTTCGGCTCCATGCAATGGCCCTCGGAGAGCGCACCGCCCGAA
GGGTGGCCGTTAGGCCAGTTTCTCGAAGAGAAACCGGTAAGTGCGCCCTCCCCTACAAAGTAGGGTCGGG
ATTGCCGCCGCTGTGCCTCCATGATAGCCTACGAGACAGCACATTAACAATGGGGTGTCAAGATGGTTAA
GGGGAGCAACAAGGCGGCGGATCGGCTGGCCAAGCTCGAAGAACAACGAGCGCGAATCAATGCCGAAATT
CAGCGGGAGCGGGCAAGGGAACAGCAGCAAGAGCGCAAGAACGAAACAAGGCGCAAGGTGCTGGTGGGGG
CCATGATTTTGGCCAAGGTGAACAGCAGCGAGTGGCCGGAGGATCGGCTCATGGCGGCAATGGATGCGTA
CCTTGAACGCGACCACGACCGCGCCTTGTTCGGTCTGCCGCCACGCCAGAAGGATGAGCCGGGCTGAATG
ATCGACCGAGACAGGCCCTGCGGGGCTGCACACGCGCCCCCACCCTTCGGGTAGGGGGAAAGGCCGCTAA
AGCGGCTAAAAGCGCTCCAGCGTATTTCTGCGGGGTTTGGTGTGGGGTTTAGCGGGCTTTGCCCGCCTTT
CCCCCTGCCGCGCAGCGGTGGGGCGGTGTGTAGCCTAGCGCAGCGAATAGACCAGCTATCCGGCCTCTGG
CCGGGCATATTGGGCAAGGGCAGCAGCGCCCCACAAGGGCGCTGATAACCGCGCCTAGTGGATTATTCTT
AGATAATCATGGATGGATTTTTCCAACACCCCGCCAGCCCCCGCCCCTGCTGGGTTTGCAGGTTTGGGGG
CGTGACAGTTATTGCAGGGGTTCGTGACAGTTATTGCAGGGGGGCGTGACAGTTATTGCAGGGGTTCGTG
ACAGTTAGTACGGGAGTGACGGGCACTGGCTGGCAATGTCTAGCAACGGCAGGCATTTCGGCTGAGGGTA
AAAGAACTTTCCGCTAAGCGATAGACTGTATGTAAACACAGTATTGCAAGGACGCGGAACATGCCTCATG
TGGCGGCCAGGACGGCCAGCCGGGATCGGGATACTGGTCGTTACCAGAGCCACCGACCCGAGCAAACCCT
TCTCTATCAGATCGTTGACGAGTATTACCCGGCATTCGCTGCGCTTATGGCAGAGCAGGGAAAGGAATTG
CCGGGCTATGTGCAACGGGAATTTGAAGAATTTCTCCAATGCGGGCGGCTGGAGCATGGCTTTCTACGGG
TTCGCTGCGAGTCTTGCCACGCCGAGCACCTGGTCGCTTTCAGAAATCAATCTAAAGTATATATGAGTAA
ACTTGGTCTGACAGGCCCCTGAATTCGCATCTAGATGGTAGAGCCACAAACAGCCGGTACAAGCAACGAT
CTCCAGGACCATCTGAATCATGCGCGGATGACACGAACTCACGACGGCGATCACAGACATTAACCCACAG
TACAGACACTGCGACAACGTGGCAATTCGTCGCAATACCGTCTCACTGAACTGGCCGATAATTGCAGACG
AACGCTTTGGCAGTTTATTCTTGACATGTAGTGAGGGGGCTGGTATAATCACATAGTACTGTTATACAGA
AACAGAGGAGATATTACATATGGTCTTCACACTCGAAGATTTCGTTGGGGACTGGCGACAGACAGCCGGC
TACAACCTGGACCAAGTCCTTGAACAGGGAGGTGTGTCCAGTTTGTTTCAGAATCTCGGGGTGTCCGTAA
CTCCGATCCAAAGGATTGTCCTGAGCGGTGAAAATGGGCTGAAGATCGACATCCATGTCATCATCCCGTA
TGAAGGTCTGAGCGGCGACCAAATGGGCCAGATCGAAAAAATTTTTAAGGTGGTGTACCCTGTGGATGAT
CATCACTTTAAGGTGATCCTGCACTATGGCACACTGGTAATCGACGGGGTTACGCCGAACATGATCGACT
ATTTCGGACGGCCGTATGAAGGCATCGCCGTGTTCGACGGCAAAAAGATCACTGTAACAGGGACCCTGTG
GAACGGCAACAAAATTATCGACGAGCGCCTGATCAACCCCGACGGCTCCCTGCTGTTCCGAGTAACCATC
AACGGAGTGACCGGCTGGCGGCTGTGCGAACGCATTCTGGCGTAAATCCGTAATCGTTAATCCGCAAATA
ACGTAAAAACCCGCTTCGGCGGGTTTTTTTATGGGGGGAGTTTAGGGAAAGAGCATTTGTCAGCTGGATC
AGCAGATGGGAACCGGATACTCCTCAGCCTCCAGAGTAGCCAATGAGACGCCGAGCGGCCGCTTATTTGC
CGACTACCTTGGTGATCTCGCCTTTCACGTAGTGGACAAATTCTTCCAACTGATCTGCGCGCGAGGCCAA
GCGATCTTCTTCTTGTCCAAGATAAGCCTGTCTAGCTTCAAGTATGACGGGCTGATACTGGGCCGGCAGG
CGCTCCATTGCCCAGTCGGCAGCGACATCCTTCGGCGCGATTTTGCCGGTTACTGCGCTGTACCAAATGC
GGGACAACGTAAGCACTACATTTCGCTCATCGCCAGCCCAGTCGGGCGGCGAGTTCCATAGCGTTAAGGT
TTCATTTAGCGCCTCAAATAGATCCTGTTCAGGAACCGGATCAAAGAGTTCCTCCGCCGCTGGACCTACC
AAGGCAACGCTATGTTCTCTTGCTTTTGTCAGCAAGATAGCCAGATCAATGTCGATCGTGGCTGGCTCGA
AGATACCCGCAAGAATGTCATTGCGCTGCCATTCTCCAAATTGCAGTTCGCGCTTAGCTGGATAACGCCA
CGGAATGATGTCGTCGTGCACAACAATGGTGACTTCTACAGCGCGGAGAATCTCGCTCTCTCCAGGGGAA
GCCGAAGTTTCCAAAAGGTCGTTGATCAAAGCTCGCCGCGTTGTTTCATCAAGCCTTACGGTCACCGTAA
CCAGCAAATCAATATCACTGTGTGGCTTCAGGCCGCCATCCACTGCGGAGCCGTACAAATGTACGGCCAG
CAACGTCGGTTCGAGATGGCGCTCGATGACGCCAACTACCTCTGATAGTTGAGTCGATACTTCGGCGATC
ACCGCTTCCCTCATAATGTTTAACTTTGTTTTAGGGCGACTGCCCTGCTGCGTAACATCGTTGCTGCTCC
ATAACATCAAACATCGACCCACGGCGTAACGCGCTTGCTGCTTGGATGCCCGAGGCATAGACTGTACCCC
AAAAAAACAGTCATAACAAGCCATGAAAACCGCCACTGCGCCGTTACCACCGCTGCGTTCGGTCAAGGTT
CTGGACCAGTTGCGTGAGCGCATACGCTACTTGCATTACAGCTTACGAACCGAACAGGCTTATGTCCACT
GGGTTCGTGCCTTCATCCGTTTCCACGGTGTGCGTCACCCGGCAACCTTGGGTAGCAGCGAAGTCGAGGC
ATTTCTGTCCTGGCTGG
