Features (pLannotate 1.2.2; 12 found; start..end, strand, type, name):
    549..1064    +  CDS            Nluc: NanoLuc® luciferase human codon-optimized
   1225..2013    -  CDS            aadA: S3AD_ECOLX - Experimental evidence at protein level: Swiss-Prot protein existence level 1. Mediates bacterial resistance to the antibiotics streptomycin and spectinomycin. From Escherichia coli.
   2020..2076    -  CDS            GmR (fragment): gentamycin acetyltransferase; aacC1; confers resistance to gentamycin
   2252..2275    -  promoter       Pc promoter (fragment): intI1 (promoter lies within the coding sequence); class 1 integron promoter
   2393..3244    -  CDS            RSF1010 RepC (fragment): replication protein C of the broad-host-range plasmid RSF1010 (Scholz et al., 1989); repC
   3231..4070    -  CDS            RSF1010 RepA: replication protein A of the broad-host-range plasmid RSF1010 (Scholz et al., 1989); repA
   4062..4136    -  ncRNA          Plasmid R1162: Accession: RF00043 - R1162-like plasmid antisense RNA
   4581..5552    -  CDS            RSF1010 RepB: replication protein B of the broad-host-range plasmid RSF1010 (Scholz et al., 1989); repB
   5552..5962    -  CDS            mobB: MOBB2_ECOLX - Protein predicted: Swiss-Prot protein existence level 4. This protein is essential to promote the specific transfer of the plasmid in the presence of conjugative plasmids. From Escherichia coli.
   6791..6878    -  oriT           RSF1010 oriT: origin of transfer of the broad-host-range plasmid RSF1010 (Scholz et al., 1989)
   6909..7190    +  CDS            mobC: MOBC_ECOLX - Protein predicted: Swiss-Prot protein existence level 4. This protein is essential to promote the specific transfer of the plasmid in the presence of conjugative plasmids. From Escherichia coli.
   7220..7614    +  rep_origin     RSF1010 oriV: replication origin of the broad-host-range plasmid RSF1010; requires the RSF1010 RepA/B/C proteins for replication (Scholz et al., 1989)
>Addgene plasmid #110612 | pBTK563 | addgene full sequence | sequence record 218182 | Addgene NGS Result
TACTGGTCGTTACCAGAGCCACCGACCCGAGCAAACCCTTCTCTATCAGATCGTTGACGAGTATTACCCG
GCATTCGCTGCGCTTATGGCAGAGCAGGGAAAGGAATTGCCGGGCTATGTGCAACGGGAATTTGAAGAAT
TTCTCCAATGCGGGCGGCTGGAGCATGGCTTTCTACGGGTTCGCTGCGAGTCTTGCCACGCCGAGCACCT
GGTCGCTTTCAGAAATCAATCTAAAGTATATATGAGTAAACTTGGTCTGACAGGCCCCTGAATTCGCATC
TAGATGGTAGAGCCACAAACAGCCGGTACAAGCAACGATCTCCAGGACCATCTGAATCATGCGCGGATGA
CACGAACTCACGACGGCGATCACAGACATTAACCCACAGTACAGACACTGCGACAACGTGGCAATTCGTC
GCAATACCGTCTCACTGAACTGGCCGATAATTGCAGACGAACGCTTTGGCAGTTTATTCTTGACATGTAG
TGAGGGGGCTGGTATAATCACATAGTACTGTTATACAGAAACAGAGGAGATATTACATATGGTCTTCACA
CTCGAAGATTTCGTTGGGGACTGGCGACAGACAGCCGGCTACAACCTGGACCAAGTCCTTGAACAGGGAG
GTGTGTCCAGTTTGTTTCAGAATCTCGGGGTGTCCGTAACTCCGATCCAAAGGATTGTCCTGAGCGGTGA
AAATGGGCTGAAGATCGACATCCATGTCATCATCCCGTATGAAGGTCTGAGCGGCGACCAAATGGGCCAG
ATCGAAAAAATTTTTAAGGTGGTGTACCCTGTGGATGATCATCACTTTAAGGTGATCCTGCACTATGGCA
CACTGGTAATCGACGGGGTTACGCCGAACATGATCGACTATTTCGGACGGCCGTATGAAGGCATCGCCGT
GTTCGACGGCAAAAAGATCACTGTAACAGGGACCCTGTGGAACGGCAACAAAATTATCGACGAGCGCCTG
ATCAACCCCGACGGCTCCCTGCTGTTCCGAGTAACCATCAACGGAGTGACCGGCTGGCGGCTGTGCGAAC
GCATTCTGGCGTAAATCCGTAATCGTTAATCCGCAAATAACGTAAAAACCCGCTTCGGCGGGTTTTTTTA
TGGGGGGAGTTTAGGGAAAGAGCATTTGTCAGCTGGATCAGCAGATGGGAACCGGATACTCCTCAGCCTC
CAGAGTAGCCAATGAGACGCCGAGCGGCCGCTTATTTGCCGACTACCTTGGTGATCTCGCCTTTCACGTA
GTGGACAAATTCTTCCAACTGATCTGCGCGCGAGGCCAAGCGATCTTCTTCTTGTCCAAGATAAGCCTGT
CTAGCTTCAAGTATGACGGGCTGATACTGGGCCGGCAGGCGCTCCATTGCCCAGTCGGCAGCGACATCCT
TCGGCGCGATTTTGCCGGTTACTGCGCTGTACCAAATGCGGGACAACGTAAGCACTACATTTCGCTCATC
GCCAGCCCAGTCGGGCGGCGAGTTCCATAGCGTTAAGGTTTCATTTAGCGCCTCAAATAGATCCTGTTCA
GGAACCGGATCAAAGAGTTCCTCCGCCGCTGGACCTACCAAGGCAACGCTATGTTCTCTTGCTTTTGTCA
GCAAGATAGCCAGATCAATGTCGATCGTGGCTGGCTCGAAGATACCCGCAAGAATGTCATTGCGCTGCCA
TTCTCCAAATTGCAGTTCGCGCTTAGCTGGATAACGCCACGGAATGATGTCGTCGTGCACAACAATGGTG
ACTTCTACAGCGCGGAGAATCTCGCTCTCTCCAGGGGAAGCCGAAGTTTCCAAAAGGTCGTTGATCAAAG
CTCGCCGCGTTGTTTCATCAAGCCTTACGGTCACCGTAACCAGCAAATCAATATCACTGTGTGGCTTCAG
GCCGCCATCCACTGCGGAGCCGTACAAATGTACGGCCAGCAACGTCGGTTCGAGATGGCGCTCGATGACG
CCAACTACCTCTGATAGTTGAGTCGATACTTCGGCGATCACCGCTTCCCTCATAATGTTTAACTTTGTTT
TAGGGCGACTGCCCTGCTGCGTAACATCGTTGCTGCTCCATAACATCAAACATCGACCCACGGCGTAACG
CGCTTGCTGCTTGGATGCCCGAGGCATAGACTGTACCCCAAAAAAACAGTCATAACAAGCCATGAAAACC
GCCACTGCGCCGTTACCACCGCTGCGTTCGGTCAAGGTTCTGGACCAGTTGCGTGAGCGCATACGCTACT
TGCATTACAGCTTACGAACCGAACAGGCTTATGTCCACTGGGTTCGTGCCTTCATCCGTTTCCACGGTGT
GCGTCACCCGGCAACCTTGGGTAGCAGCGAAGTCGAGGCATTTCTGTCCTGGCTGGTCATGACCAAAATC
CCTTAACGTGAGTCAGCCTGCCGCCTTGGGCCGGGTGATGTCGTACTTGCCCGCCGCGAACTCGGTTACC
GTCCAGCCCAGCGCGACCAGCTCCGGCAACGCCTCGCGCACCCGCTGGCGGCGCTTGCGCATGGTCGAAC
CACTGGCCTCTGACGGCCAGACATAGCCGCACAAGGTATCTATGGAAGCCTTGCCGGTTTTGCCGGGGTC
GATCCAGCCACACAGCCGCTGGTGCAGCAGGCGGGCGGTTTCGCTGTCCAGCGCCCGCACCTCGTCCATG
CTGATGCGCACATGCTGGCCGCCACCCATGACGGCCTGCGCGATCAAGGGGTTCAGGGCCACGTACAGGC
GCCCGTCCGCCTCGTCGCTGGCGTACTCCGACAGCAGCCGAAACCCCTGCCGCTTGCGGCCATTCTGGGC
GATGATGGATACCTTCCAAAGGCGCTCGATGCAGTCCTGTATGTGCTTGAGCGCCCCACCACTATCGACC
TCTGCCCCGATTTCCTTTGCCAGCGCCCGATAGCTACCTTTGACCACCATGGCATCAGCGGTGACGGCCT
CCCACTTGGGTTCCAGGAACAGCCGGAGCTGCCGTCCGCCTTCGGTCTTGGGTTCCGGGCCAAGCACTAG
GCCATTAGGCCCAGCCATGGCCACCAGCCCTTGCAGGATGCGCAGATCATCAGCGCCCAGCGGCTCCGGG
CCGCTGAACTCGATCCGCTTGCCGTCGCCGTAGTCATACGTCACGTCCAGCTTGCTGCGCTTGCGCTCGC
CCCGCTTGAGGGCACGGAACAGGCCGGGGGCCAGACAGTGCGCCGGGTCGTGCCGGACGTGGCTGAGGCT
GTGCTTGTTCTTAGGCTTCACCACGGGGCACCCCCTTGCTCTTGCGCTGCCTCTCCAGCACGGCGGGCTT
GAGCACCCCGCCGTCATGCCGCCTGAACCACCGATCAGCGAACGGTGCGCCATAGTTGGCCTTGCTCACA
CCGAAGCGGACGAAGAACCGGCGCTGGTCGTCGTCCACACCCCATTCCTCGGCCTCGGCGCTGGTCATGC
TCGACAGGTAGGACTGCCAGCGGATGTTATCGACCAGTACCGAGCTGCCCCGGCTGGCCTGCTGCTGGTC
GCCTGCGCCCATCATGGCCGCGCCCTTGCTGGCATGGTGCAGGAACACGATAGAGCACCCGGTATCGGCG
GCGATGGCCTCCATGCGACCGATGACCTGGGCCATGGGGCCGCTGGCGTTTTCTTCCTCGATGTGGAACC
GGCGCAGCGTGTCCAGCACCATCAGGCGGCGGCCCTCGGCGGCGCGCTTGAGGCCGTCGAACCACTCCGG
GGCCATGATGTTGGGCAGGCTGCCGATCAGCGGCTGGATCAGCAGGCCGTCAGCCACGGCTTGCCGTTCC
TCGGCGCTGAGGTGCGCCCCAAGGGCGTGCAGGCGGTGATGAATGGCGGTGGGCGGGTCTTCGGCGGGCA
GGTAGATCACCGGGCCGGTGGGCAGTTCGCCCACCTCCAGCAGATCCGGCCCGCCTGCAATCTGTGCGGC
CAGTTGCAGGGCCAGCATGGATTTACCGGCACCACCGGGCGACACCAGCGCCCCGACCGTACCGGCCACC
ATGTTGGGCAAAACGTAGTCCAGCGGTGGCGGCGCTGCTGCGAACGCCTCCAGAATATTGATAGGCTTAT
GGGTAGCCATTGATTGCCTCCTTTGCAGGCAGTTGGTGGTTAGGCGCTGGCGGGGTCACTACCCCCGCCC
TGCGCCGCTCTGAGTTCTTCCAGGCACTCGCGCAGCGCCTCGTATTCGTCGTCGGTCAGCCAGAACTTGC
GCTGACGCATCCCTTTGGCCTTCATGCGCTCGGCATATCGCGCTTGGCGTACAGCGTCAGGGCTGGCCAG
CAGGTCGCCGGTCTGCTTGTCCTTTTGGTCTTTCATATCAGTCACCGAGAAACTTGCCGGGGCCGAAAGG
CTTGTCTTCGCGGAACAAGGACAAGGTGCAGCCGTCAAGGTTAAGGCTGGCCATATCAGCGACTGAAAAG
CGGCCAGCCTCGGCCTTGTTTGACGTATAACCAAAGCCACCGGGCAACCAATAGCCCTTGTCACTTTTGA
TCAGGTAGACCGACCCTGAAGCGCTTTTTTCGTATTCCATAAAACCCCCTTCTGTGCGTGAGTACTCATA
GTATAACAGGCGTGAGTACCAACGCAAGCACTACATGCTGAAATCTGGCCCGCCCCTGTCCATGCCTCGC
TGGCGGGGTGCCGGTGCCCGTGCCAGCTCGGCCCGCGCAAGCTGGACGCTGGGCAGACCCATGACCTTGC
TGACGGTGCGCTCGATGTAATCCGCTTCGTGGCCGGGCTTGCGCTCTGCCAGCGCTGGGCTGGCCTCGGC
CATGGCCTTGCCGATTTCCTCGGCACTGCGGCCCCGGCTGGCCAGCTTCTGCGCGGCGATAAAGTCGCAC
TTGCTGAGGTCATCACCGAAGCGCTTGACCAGCCCGGCCATCTCGCTGCGGTACTCGTCCAGCGCCGTGC
GCCGGTGGCGGCTAAGCTGCCGCTCGGGCAGTTCGAGGCTGGCCAGCCTGCGGGCCTTCTCCTGCTGCCG
CTGGGCCTGCTCGATCTGCTGGCCAGCCTGCTGCACCAGCGCCGGGCCAGCGGTGGCGGTCTTGCCCTTG
GATTCACGCAGCAGCACCCACGGCTGATAACCGGCGCGGGTGGTGTGCTTGTCCTTGCGGTTGGTGAAGC
CCGCCAAGCGGCCATAGTGGCGGCTGTCGGCGCTGGCCGGGTCGGCGTCGTACTCGCTGGCCAGCGTCCG
GGCAATCTGCCCCCGAAGTTCACCGCCTGCGGCGTCGGCCACCTTGACCCATGCCTGATAGTTCTTCGGG
CTGGTTTCCACTACCAGGGCAGGCTCCCGGCCCTCGGCTTTCATGTCATCCAGGTCAAACTCGCTGAGGT
CGTCCACCAGCACCAGACCATGCCGCTCCTGCTCGGCGGGCCTGATATACACGTCATTGCCCTGGGCATT
CATCCGCTTGAGCCATGGCGTGTTCTGGAGCACTTCGGCGGCTGACCATTCCCGGTTCATCATCTGGCCG
GTGGTGGCGTCCCTGACGCCGATATCGAAGCGCTCACAGCCCATGGCCTTGAGCTGTCGGCCTATGGCCT
GCAAAGTCCTGTCGTTCTTCATCGGGCCACCAAGCGCAGCCAGATCGAGCCGTCCTCGGTTGTCAGTGGC
GTCAGGTCGAGCAAGAGCAACGATGCGATCAGCAGCACCACCGTAGGCATCATGGAAGCCAGCATCACGG
TTAGCCATAGCTTCCAGTGCCACCCCCGCGACGCGCTCCGGGCGCTCTGCGCGGCGCTGCTCACCTCGGC
GGCTACCTCCCGCAACTCTTTGGCCAGCTCCACCCATGCCGCCCCTGTCTGGCGCTGGGCTTTCAGCCAC
TCCGCCGCCTGCGCCTCGCTGGCCTGCTGGGTCTGGCTCATGACCTGCCGGGCTTCGTCGGCCAGTGTCG
CCATGCTCTGGGCCAGCGGTTCGATCTGCTCCGCTAACTCGTTGATGCCTCTGGATTTCTTCACTCTGTC
GATTGCGTTCATGGTCTATTGCCTCCCGGTATTCCTGTAAGTCGATGATCTGGGCGTTGGCGGTGTCGAT
GTTCAGGGCCACGTCTGCCCGGTCGGTGCGGATGCCCCGGCCTTCCATCTCCACCACGTTCGGCCCCAGG
TGAACACCGGGCAGGCGCTCGATGCCCTGCGCCTCAAGTGTTCTGTGGTCAATGCGGGCGTCGTGGCCAG
CCCGCTCTAATGCCCGGTTGGCATGGTCGGCCCATGCCTCGCGGGTCTGCTCAAGCCATGCCTTGGGCTT
GAGCGCTTCGGTCTTCTGTGCCCCGCCCTTCTCCGGGGTCTTGCCGTTGTACCGCTTGAACCACTGAGCG
GCGGGCCGCTCGATGCCGTCATTGATCCGCTCGGAGATCATCAGGTGGCAGTGCGGGTTCTCGCCGCCAC
CGGCATGGATGGCCAGCGTATACGGCAGGCGCTCGGCACCGGTCAGGTGCTGGGCGAACTCGGACGCCAG
CGCCTTCTGCTGGTCGAGGGTCAGCTCGACCGGCAGGGCAAATTCGACCTCCTTGAACAGCCGCCCATTG
GCGCGTTCATACAGGTCGGCAGCATCCCAGTAGTCGGCGGGCCGCTCGACGAACTCCGGCATGTGCCCGG
ATTCGGCGTGCAAGACTTCATCCATGTCGCGGGCATACTTGCCTTCGCGCTGGATGTAGTCGGCCTTGGC
CCTGGCCGATTGGCCGCCCGACCTGCTGCCGGTTTTCGCCGTAAGGTGATAAATCGCCATGCTGCCTCGC
TGTTGCTTTTGCTTTTCGGCTCCATGCAATGGCCCTCGGAGAGCGCACCGCCCGAAGGGTGGCCGTTAGG
CCAGTTTCTCGAAGAGAAACCGGTAAGTGCGCCCTCCCCTACAAAGTAGGGTCGGGATTGCCGCCGCTGT
GCCTCCATGATAGCCTACGAGACAGCACATTAACAATGGGGTGTCAAGATGGTTAAGGGGAGCAACAAGG
CGGCGGATCGGCTGGCCAAGCTCGAAGAACAACGAGCGCGAATCAATGCCGAAATTCAGCGGGTGCGGGC
AAGGGAACAGCAGCAAGAGCGCAAGAACGAAACAAGGCGCAAGGTGCTGGTGGGGGCCATGATTTTGGCC
AAGGTGAACAGCAGCGAGTGGCCGGAGGATCGGCTCATGGCGGCAATGGATGCGTACCTTGAACGCGACC
ACGACCGCGCCTTGTTCGGTCTGCCGCCACGCCAGAAGGATGAGCCGGGCTGAATGATCGACCGAGACAG
GCCCTGCGGGGCTGCACACGCGCCCCCACCCTTCGGGTAGGGGGAAAGGCCGCTAAAGCGGCTAAAAGCG
CTCCAGCGTATTTCTGCGGGGTTTGGTGTGGGGTTTAGCGGGCTTTGCCCGCCTTTCCCCCTGCCGCGCA
GCGGTGGGGCGGTGTGTAGCCTAGCGCAGCGAATAGACCAGCTATCCGGCCTCTGGCCGGGCATATTGGG
CAAGGGCAGCAGCGCCCCACAAGGGCGCTGATAACCGCGCCTAGTGGATTATTCTTAGATAATCATGGAT
GGATTTTTCCAACACCCCGCCAGCCCCCGCCCCTGCTGGGTTTGCAGGTTTGGGGGCGTGACAGTTATTG
CAGGGGTTCGTGACAGTTATTGCAGGGGGGCGTGACAGTTATTGCAGGGGTTCGTGACAGTTAGTACGGG
AGTGACGGGCACTGGCTGGCAATGTCTAGCAACGGCAGGCATTTCGGCTGAGGGTAAAAGAACTTTCCGC
TAAGCGATAGACTGTATGTAAACACAGTATTGCAAGGACGCGGAACATGCCTCATGTGGCGGCCAGGACG
GCCAGCCGGGATCGGGA
